>Addgene plasmid #22705 | FLAG-EglN2 H358A-pBabe-puro | depositor full sequence | sequence record 10382 | Author sequence
CTGCAGCCTGAATATGGGCCAAACAGGATATCTGTGGTAAGCAGTTCCTGCCCCGGCTCAGGGCCAAGAA
CAGATGGAACAGCTGAATATGGGCCAAACAGGATATCTGTGGTAAGCAGTTCCTGCCCCGGCTCAGGGCC
AAGAACAGATGGTCCCCAGATGCGGTCCAGCCCTCAGCAGTTTCTAGAGAACCATCAGATGTTTCCAGGG
TGCCCCAAGGACCTGAAATGACCCTGTGCCTTATTTGAACTAACCAATCAGTTCGCTTCTCGCTTCTGTT
CGCGCGCTTCTGCTCCCCGAGCTCAATAAAAGAGCCCACAACCCCTCACTCGGGGCGCCAGTCCTCCGAT
TGACTGAGTCGCCCGGGTACCCGTGTATCCAATAAACCCTCTTGCAGTTGCATCCGACTTGTGGTCTCGC
TGTTCCTTGGGAGGGTCTCCTCTGAGTGATTGACTACCCGTCAGCGGGGGTCTTTCATTTGGGGGCTCGT
CCGGGATCGGGAGACCCCTGCCCAGGGACCACCGACCCACCACCGGGAGGTAAGCTGGCCAGCAACTTAT
CTGTGTCTGTCCGATTGTCTAGTGTCTATGACTGATTTTATGCGCCTGCGTCGGTACTAGTTAGCTAACT
AGCTCTGTATCTGGCGGACCCGTGGTGGAACTGACGAGTTCTGAACACCCGGCCGCAACCCTGGGAGACG
TCCCAGGGACTTTGGGGGCCGTTTTTGTGGCCCGACCTGAGGAAGGGAGTCGATGTGGAATCCGACCCCG
TCAGGATATGTGGTTCTGGTAGGAGACGAGAACCTAAAACAGTTCCCGCCTCCGTCTGAATTTTTGCTTT
CGGTTTGGAACCGAAGCCGCGCGTCTTGTCTGCTGCAGCATCGTTCTGTGTTGTCTCTGTCTGACTGTGT
TTCTGTATTTGTCTGAAAATTAGGGCCAGACTGTTACCACTCCCTTAAGTTTGACCTTAGATCACTGGAA
AGATGTCGAGCGGCTCGCTCACAACCAGTCGGTAGATGTCAAGAAGAGACGTTGGGTTACCTTCTGCTCT
GCAGAATGGCCAACCTTTAACGTCGGATGGCCGCGAGACGGCACCTTTAACCGAGACCTCATCACCCAGG
TTAAGATCAAGGTCTTTTCACCTGGCCCGCATGGACACCCAGACCAGGTCCCCTACATCGTGACCTGGGA
AGCCTTGGCTTTTGACCCCCCTCCCTGGGTCAAGCCCTTTGTACACCCTAAGCCTCCGCCTCCTCTTCTT
CCATCCGCGCCGTCTCTCCCCCTTGAACCTCCTCTTTCGACCCCGCCTCAATCCTCCCTTTATCCAGCCC
TCACTCCTTCTCTAGGCGCCGGCCGGATCCCGGAGGATGGACTACAAAGACGATGACGACAAGGACAGCC
CGTGCCAGCCGCAGCCCCTAAGTCAGGCTCTCCCTCAGTTACCAGGGTCTTCGTCAGAGCCCTTGGAGCC
TGAGCCTGGCCGGGCCAGGATGGGAGTGGAGAGTTACCTGCCCTGTCCCCTGCTCCCCTCCTACCACTGT
CCAGGAGTGCCTAGTGAGGCCTCGGCAGGGAGTGGGACCCCCAGAGCCACAGCCACCTCTACCACTGCCA
GCCCTCTTCGGGACGGTTTTGGCGGGCAGGATGGTGGTGAGCTGCGGCCGCTGCAGAGTGAAGGCGCTGC
AGCGCTGGTCACCAAGGGGTGCCAGCGATTGGCAGCCCAGGGCGCACGGCCTGAGGCCCCCAAACGGAAA
TGGGCCGAGGATGGTGGGGATGCCCCTTCACCCAGCAAACGGCCCTGGGCCAGGCAAGAGAACCAGGAGG
CAGAGCGGGAGGGTGGCATGAGCTGCAGCTGCAGCAGTGGCAGTGGTGAGGCCAGTGCTGGGCTGATGGA
GGAGGCGCTGCCCTCTGCGCCCGAGCGCCTGGCCCTGGACTATATCGTGCCCTGCATGCGGTACTACGGC
ATCTGCGTCAAGGACAGCTTCCTGGGGGCAGCACTGGGCGGTCGCGTGCTGGCCGAGGTGGAGGCCCTCA
AACGGGGTGGGCGCCTGCGAGACGGGCAGCTAGTGAGCCAGAGGGCGATCCCGCCGCGCAGCATCCGTGG
GGACCAGATTGCCTGGGTGGAAGGCCATGAACCAGGCTGTCGAAGCATTGGTGCCCTCATGGCCCATGTG
GACGCCGTCATCCGCCACTGCGCAGGGCGGCTGGGCAGCTATGTCATCAACGGGCGCACCAAGGCCATGG
TGGCGTGTTACCCAGGCAACGGGCTCGGGTACGTAAGGCACGTTGACAATCCCCACGGCGATGGGCGCTG
CATCACCTGTATCTATTACCTGAATCAGAACTGGGACGTTAAGGTGCATGGCGGCCTGCTGCAGATCTTC
CCTGAGGGCCGGCCCGTGGTAGCCAACATCGAGCCACTCTTTGACCGGTTGCTCATTTTCTGGTCTGACC
GGCGGAACCCCGCCGAGGTGAAGCCAGCCTATGCCACCAGGTACGCCATCACTGTCTGGTATTTTGATGC
CAAGGAGCGGGCAGCAGCCAAAGACAAGTATCAGCTAGCATCAGGACAGAAAGGTGTCCAAGTACCTGTA
TCACAGCCGCCTACGCCCACCTAGGAATTCGCCAGCACAGTGGTCGACCCTGTGGAATGTGTGTCAGTTA
GGGTGTGGAAAGTCCCCAGGCTCCCCAGCAGGCAGAAGTATGCAAAGCATGCATCTCAATTAGTCAGCAA
CCAGGTGTGGAAAGTCCCCAGGCTCCCCAGCAGGCAGAAGTATGCAAAGCATGCATCTCAATTAGTCAGC
AACCATAGTCCCGCCCCTAACTCCGCCCATCCCGCCCCTAACTCCGCCCAGTTCCGCCCATTCTCCGCCC
CATGGCTGACTAATTTTTTTTATTTATGCAGAGGCCGAGGCCGCCTCGGCCTCTGAGCTATTCCAGAAGT
AGTGAGGAGGCTTTTTTGGAGGCCTAGGCTTTTGCAAAAAGCTTACCATGACCGAGTACAAGCCCACGGT
GCGCCTCGCCACCCGCGACGACGTCCCCAGGGCCGTACGCACCCTCGCCGCCGCGTTCGCCGACTACCCC
GCCACGCGCCACACCGTCGATCCGGACCGCCACATCGAGCGGGTCACCGAGCTGCAAGAACTCTTCCTCA
CGCGCGTCGGGCTCGACATCGGCAAGGTGTGGGTCGCGGACGACGGCGCCGCGGTGGCGGTCTGGACCAC
GCCGGAGAGCGTCGAAGCGGGGGCGGTGTTCGCCGAGATCGGCCCGCGCATGGCCGAGTTGAGCGGTTCC
CGGCTGGCCGCGCAGCAACAGATGGAAGGCCTCCTGGCGCCGCACCGGCCCAAGGAGCCCGCGTGGTTCC
TGGCCACCGTCGGCGTCTCGCCCGACCACCAGGGCAAGGGTCTGGGCAGCGCCGTCGTGCTCCCCGGAGT
GGAGGCGGCCGAGCGCGCCGGGGTGCCCGCCTTCCTGGAGACCTCCGCGCCCCGCAACCTCCCCTTCTAC
GAGCGGCTCGGCTTCACCGTCACCGCCGACGTCGAGTGCCCGAAGGACCGCGCGACCTGGTGCATGACCC
GCAAGCCCGGTGCCTGACGCCCGCCCCACGACCCGCAGCGCCCGACCGAAAGGAGCGCACGACCCCATGC
ATCGATAAAATAAAAGATTTTATTTAGTCTCCAGAAAAAGGGGGGAATGAAAGACCCCACCTGTAGGTTT
GGCAAGCTAGCTTAAGTAACGCCATTTTGCAAGGCATGGAAAAATACATAACTGAGAATAGAGAAGTTCA
GATCAAGGTCAGGAACAGATGGAACAGCTGAATATGGGCCAAACAGGATATCTGTGGTAAGCAGTTCCTG
CCCCGGCTCAGGGCCAAGAACAGATGGAACAGCTGAATATGGGCCAAACAGGATATCTGTGGTAAGCAGT
TCCTGCCCCGGCTCAGGGCCAAGAACAGATGGTCCCCAGATGCGGTCCAGCCCTCAGCAGTTTCTAGAGA
ACCATCAGATGTTTCCAGGGTGCCCCAAGGACCTGAAATGACCCTGTGCCTTATTTGAACTAACCAATCA
GTTCGCTTCTCGCTTCTGTTCGCGCGCTTCTGCTCCCCGAGCTCAATAAAAGAGCCCACAACCCCTCACT
CGGGGCGCCAGTCCTCCGATTGACTGAGTCGCCCGGGTACCCGTGTATCCAATAAACCCTCTTGCAGTTG
CATCCGACTTGTGGTCTCGCTGTTCCTTGGGAGGGTCTCCTCTGAGTGATTGACTACCCGTCAGCGGGGG
TCTTTCATTTCCGACTTGTGGTCTCGCTGCCTTGGGAGGGTCTCCTCTGAGTGATTGACTACCCGTCAGC
GGGGGTCTTCACATGCAGCATGTATCAAAATTAATTTGGTTTTTTTTCTTAAGTATTTACATTAAATGGC
CATAGTTGCATTAATGAATCGGCCAACGCGCGGGGAGAGGCGGTTTGCGTATTGGCGCTCTTCCGCTTCC
TCGCTCACTGACTCGCTGCGCTCGGTCGTTCGGCTGCGGCGAGCGGTATCAGCTCACTCAAAGGCGGTAA
TACGGTTATCCACAGAATCAGGGGATAACGCAGGAAAGAACATGTGAGCAAAAGGCCAGCAAAAGGCCAG
GAACCGTAAAAAGGCCGCGTTGCTGGCGTTTTTCCATAGGCTCCGCCCCCCTGACGAGCATCACAAAAAT
CGACGCTCAAGTCAGAGGTGGCGAAACCCGACAGGACTATAAAGATACCAGGCGTTTCCCCCTGGAAGCT
CCCTCGTGCGCTCTCCTGTTCCGACCCTGCCGCTTACCGGATACCTGTCCGCCTTTCTCCCTTCGGGAAG
CGTGGCGCTTTCTCATAGCTCACGCTGTAGGTATCTCAGTTCGGTGTAGGTCGTTCGCTCCAAGCTGGGC
TGTGTGCACGAACCCCCCGTTCAGCCCGACCGCTGCGCCTTATCCGGTAACTATCGTCTTGAGTCCAACC
CGGTAAGACACGACTTATCGCCACTGGCAGCAGCCACTGGTAACAGGATTAGCAGAGCGAGGTATGTAGG
CGGTGCTACAGAGTTCTTGAAGTGGTGGCCTAACTACGGCTACACTAGAAGGACAGTATTTGGTATCTGC
GCTCTGCTGAAGCCAGTTACCTTCGGAAAAAGAGTTGGTAGCTCTTGATCCGGCAAACAAACCACCGCTG
GTAGCGGTGGTTTTTTTGTTTGCAAGCAGCAGATTACGCGCAGAAAAAAAGGATCTCAAGAAGATCCTTT
GATCTTTTCTACGGGGTCTGACGCTCAGTGGAACGAAAACTCACGTTAAGGGATTTTGGTCATGAGATTA
TCAAAAAGGATCTTCACCTAGATCCTTTTAAATTAAAAATGAAGTTTGCGGCCGCAAATCAATCTAAAGT
ATATATGAGTAAACTTGGTCTGACAGTTACCAATGCTTAATCAGTGAGGCACCTATCTCAGCGATCTGTC
TATTTCGTTCATCCATAGTTGCCTGACTCCCCGTCGTGTAGATAACTACGATACGGGAGGGCTTACCATC
TGGCCCCAGTGCTGCAATGATACCGCGAGACCCACGCTCACCGGCTCCAGATTTATCAGCAATAAACCAG
CCAGCCGGAAGGGCCGAGCGCAGAAGTGGTCCTGCAACTTTATCCGCCTCCATCCAGTCTATTAATTGTT
GCCGGGAAGCTAGAGTAAGTAGTTCGCCAGTTAATAGTTTGCGCAACGTTGTTGCCATTGCTACAGGCAT
CGTGGTGTCACGCTCGTCGTTTGGTATGGCTTCATTCAGCTCCGGTTCCCAACGATCAAGGCGAGTTACA
TGATCCCCCATGTTGTGCAAAAAAGCGGTTAGCTCCTTCGGTCCTCCGATCGTTGTCAGAAGTAAGTTGG
CCGCAGTGTTATCACTCATGGTTATGGCAGCACTGCATAATTCTCTTACTGTCATGCCATCCGTAAGATG
CTTTTCTGTGACTGGTGAGTACTCAACCAAGTCATTCTGAGAATAGTGTATGCGGCGACCGAGTTGCTCT
TGCCCGGCGTCAACACGGGATAATACCGCGCCACATAGCAGAACTTTAAAAGTGCTCATCATTGGAAAAC
GTTCTTCGGGGCGAAAACTCTCAAGGATCTTACCGCTGTTGAGATCCAGTTCGATGTAACCCACTCGTGC
ACCCAACTGATCTTCAGCATCTTTTACTTTCACCAGCGTTTCTGGGTGAGCAAAAACAGGAAGGCAAAAT
GCCGCAAAAAAGGGAATAAGGGCGACACGGAAATGTTGAATACTCATACTCTTCCTTTTTCAATATTATT
GAAGCATTTATCAGGGTTATTGTCTCATGAGCGGATACATATTTGAATGTATTTAGAAAAATAAACAAAT
AGGGGTTCCGCGCACATTTCCCCGAAAAGTGCCAC
Features (pLannotate 1.2.2; 13 found; start..end, strand, type, name):
      8..477     +  LTR            LTR: long terminal repeat from Moloney murine leukemia virus
    601..875     +  misc_feature   MESV Ψ (fragment): packaging signal of murine embryonic stem cell virus
    934..1350    +  CDS            gag (truncated): truncated Moloney murine leukemia virus (MMLV) gag gene lacking the start codon
   1369..1389    +  CDS            3xFLAG (fragment): three tandem FLAG® epitope tags
   1394..2611    +  CDS            EGLN2: EGLN2_HUMAN - Also known as EIT6 From Homo sapiens (Human).
   2649..2978    +  promoter       SV40 promoter: SV40 enhancer and early promoter
   2988..3587    +  CDS            PuroR: puromycin N-acetyltransferase; pac from Streptomyces; confers resistance to puromycin
   3686..4279    +  LTR            LTR: long terminal repeat from Moloney murine leukemia virus
   4288..4334    +  LTR            5' LTR (truncated) (fragment): truncated long terminal repeat from Moloney murine sarcoma virus
   4417..4465    -  CDS            lacI (fragment): lac repressor; lacI; The lac repressor binds to the lac operator to inhibit transcription in E. coli. This inhibition can be relieved by adding lactose or isopropyl-β-D-thiogalactopyranoside (IPTG).
   4651..5239    -  rep_origin     ori: high-copy-number ColE1/pMB1/pBR322/pUC origin of replication
   5417..6277    -  CDS            AmpR: β-lactamase; bla; confers resistance to ampicillin, carbenicillin, and related antibiotics
   6278..6382    -  promoter       AmpR promoter: bla
