[The description below was written by a language model from this plasmid's Addgene catalogue record and pLannotate feature annotations shown in this document.]
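Description:
FLAG-EglN2 H358A-pBabe-puro is a Moloney murine leukemia virus-based retroviral expression vector built on the pBabe-puro backbone, designed for stable delivery of a catalytically dead form of human EglN2 (also called PHD1, a HIF prolyl hydroxylase) into mammalian cells. In bacteria the roughly 6.4 kb plasmid is maintained through a high-copy ColE1/pUC-type origin and selected with ampicillin via the β-lactamase gene and its native promoter.

The retroviral unit is bounded by MMLV long terminal repeats. Downstream of the 5′ LTR lie a packaging signal (Ψ) and a truncated gag segment lacking its start codon, which together promote efficient encapsidation of the genomic RNA when the plasmid is introduced into a packaging cell line that supplies the viral proteins in trans. The EGLN2 cDNA was cloned between BamHI and EcoRI sites, both preserved, and carries an N-terminal FLAG epitope for detection or immunoprecipitation. The annotation software matches this short sequence as a fragment of 3xFLAG, which is consistent with a single FLAG tag. No separate promoter is annotated upstream of the insert, so, as is usual for pBabe vectors, expression is expected to come from the 5′ LTR. An internal SV40 enhancer/early promoter drives puromycin N-acetyltransferase, allowing puromycin selection of transduced cells.

The insert carries a point mutation at codon 358 replacing histidine with alanine, which the record states renders the enzyme inactive. The construct therefore serves as a hydroxylase-dead control alongside wild-type EglN2, to test whether a cellular phenotype depends on the enzyme's catalytic activity. The associated work concerns EglN2 control of cyclin D1 and breast tumorigenesis.
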