Addgene plasmid #22705: FLAG-EglN2 H358A-pBabe-puro
Depositing lab: William Kaelin. Depositing organization: Dana-Farber Cancer Institute. Publication: Control of Cyclin D1 and Breast Tumorigenesis by the EglN2 Prolyl Hydroxylase. Zhang Q, Gu J, Li L, Liu J, Luo B, Cheung HW, Boehm JS, Ni M, Geisen C, Root DE, Polyak K, Brown M, Richardson AL, Hahn WC, Kaelin WG, Bommi-Reddy A. Cancer Cell. 2009 Nov 6. 16(5):413-24. 10.1016/j.ccr.2009.09.029 PubMed 19878873.
Backbone
  Vector backbone: pBabe-Puro
  Backbone size w/o insert (bp): 5145
  Vector type: Mammalian Expression, Retroviral
  Selectable markers: Puromycin
Growth in bacteria
  Bacterial resistance: Ampicillin, 100 μg/mL
  Growth temperature: 37°C
  Growth strain: DH5alpha
  Growth instructions: DH5alpha or XL1
  Copy number: High Copy
Gene/Insert
  Gene/Insert name: Egg laying Nine - 2 (EglN2) (alt name: prolyl hydroxylase 1 (PHD1))
  Species: H. sapiens (human)
  Insert size (bp): 1260
  Mutation: mutated cDNA: point mutation in codon 358 changing amino acid H358 to Alanine, rendering the encoded enzyme inactive
  GenBank ID: BC036051
  Entrez Gene: EGLN2 (a.k.a. EIT-6, EIT6, HIF-PH1, HIFPH1, HPH-1, HPH-3, PHD1)
  Tag / fusion protein: FLAG (N terminal on insert)
  Cloning method: Restriction Enzyme; 5′ cloning site BamH I (not destroyed); 3′ cloning site EcoR I (not destroyed)
  Sequencing primers: 5′ pBabe-5'; 3′ pBabe-3'
Terms and licenses: Academic/Nonprofit Terms; Industry Terms: Not Available to Industry
How to cite: FLAG-EglN2 H358A-pBabe-puro was a gift from William Kaelin (Addgene plasmid # 22705 ; http://n2t.net/addgene:22705 ; RRID:Addgene_22705)
