>Addgene plasmid #22705 | FLAG-EglN2 H358A-pBabe-puro | addgene partial sequence | sequence record 28551 | 22705 with pBABE-3
CTCAACCTGTGCTGGCGATTCCTAGGTGGGCGTAGGCGGCTGTGATACAGGTACTTGGACACCTTTCTGT
CCTGATGCTAGCTGATACTTGTCTTTGGCTGCTGCCCGCTCCTTGGCATCAAAATACCAGACAGTGATGG
CGTACCTGGTGGCATAGGCTGGCTTCACCTCGGCGGGGTTCCGCCGGTCAGACCAGAAAATGAGCAACCG
GTCAAAGAGTGGCTCGATGTTGGCTACCACGGGCCGGCCCTCAGGGAAGATCTGCAGCAGGCCGCCATGC
ACCTTAACGTCCCAGTTCTGATTCAGGTAATAGATACAGGTGATGCAGCGCCCATCGCCGTGGGGATTGT
CAACGTGCCTTACGTACCCGAGCCCGTTGCCTGGGTAACACGCCACCATGGCCTTGGTGCGCCCGTTGAT
GACATAGCTGCCCAGCCGCCCTGCGCAGCGGCGGATGACGGCGTCCACATGGGCCATGAGGGCACCAATG
CTTCGACAGCCTGGTTCATGGCCTTCCACCCAGGCAATCTGGTCCCCACGGATGCTGCGCGGCGGGATCG
CCCTCTGGCTCACTAGCTGCCCGTCTCGCAGGCGCCCACCCCGTTTGAGGGCCTCCACCTCGGCCAGCAC
GCGACCGCCCAGTGCTGCCCCCAGGAAGCTGTCCTTGACGCAGATGCCGTAGTACCGCATGCAGGGCACG
ATATAGTCCAGGGCCAGGCGCTCGGGCGCAGAGGGCAGCGCCTCCTCCATCAGCCCAGTGTGGCCTCACC
AC
