>Addgene plasmid #22705 | FLAG-EglN2 H358A-pBabe-puro | addgene partial sequence | sequence record 28552 | 22705 with pBabe-5
TGGACTACAAAGACGATGACGACAAGGACAGCCCGTGCCAGCCGCAGCCCCTAAGTCNGTCTCTCCCTCA
GTTACCAGGGTCTTCGTCAGAGCCCTTGGAGCCTGAGCCTGGCCGGGCCAGGATGGGAGTGGAGAGTTAC
CTGCCCTGTCCCCTGCTCCCCTCCTACCACTGTCCAGGAGTGCCTAGTGAGGCCTCGGCAGGGAGTGGGA
CCCCCAGAGCCACAGCCACCTCTACCACTGCCAGCCCTCTTCGGGACGGTTTTGGCGGGCAGGATGGTGG
TGAGCTGCGGCCGCTGCAGAGTGAAGGCGCTGCAGCGCTGGTCACCAAGGGGTGCCAGCGATTGGCAGCC
CAGGGCGCACGGCCTGAGGCCCCCAAACGGAAATGGGCCGAGGATGGTGGGGATGCCCCTTCACCCAGCA
AACGGCCCTGGGCCAGGCAAGAGAACCAGGAGGCAGAGCGGGAGGGTGGCATGAGCTGCAGCTGCAGCAG
TGGCAGTGGTGAGGCCAGTGCTGGGCTGATGGAGGAGGCGCTGCCCTCTGCGCCCGAGCGCCTGGCCCTG
GACTATATCGTGCCCTGCATGCGGTACTACGGCATCTGCGTCAAGGACAGCTTCCTGGGGGCAG
